Addgene plasmid #98424: pYZ182
Purpose: (Empty Backbone) Pombe Expression Vector - nmt1 promoter with empty BsaI-pad - no marker
Depositing lab: Jef Boeke. Depositing organization: NYU Grossman School of Medicine. Publication: Construction of Designer Selectable Marker Deletions with CRISPR-Cas9 Toolbox in Schizosaccharomyces pombe and Optimized Design of Common Entry Vectors. Zhao Y, Boeke JD. G3 (Bethesda). 2018 Jan 10. pii: g3.117.300363. doi: 10.1534/g3.117.300363. PubMed 29321167.
Backbone
  Vector backbone: pYZ182
  Backbone size (bp): 6424
  Vector type: Yeast Expression
Growth in bacteria
  Bacterial resistance: Ampicillin, 100 μg/mL
  Growth temperature: 37°C
  Growth strain: DH5alpha
  Copy number: High Copy
Terms and licenses: Academic/Nonprofit Terms; Industry Terms: Not Available to Industry
How to cite: pYZ182 was a gift from Jef Boeke (Addgene plasmid # 98424 ; http://n2t.net/addgene:98424 ; RRID:Addgene_98424)
