[The description below was written by a language model from this plasmid's Addgene catalogue record and pLannotate feature annotations shown in this document.]
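Description:
pYZ182 is an empty-backbone episomal expression vector for the fission yeast Schizosaccharomyces pombe, built as a common entry vector within a toolkit of CRISPR-Cas9 and expression plasmids for that organism. In E. coli it is maintained at high copy through a ColE1/pUC-type origin and selected with ampicillin via the bla (AmpR) gene and its promoter. In S. pombe, replication is supported by the ars1 autonomously replicating sequence. As the catalogue entry states, this version carries no yeast selectable marker, so the user is expected to add one; the feature table is consistent with this, showing no auxotrophic or drug-resistance gene for yeast.

The expression unit is driven by the wild-type nmt1 promoter, which gives strong transcription that is repressed by thiamine, allowing conditional expression of a cloned gene. Directly downstream lies a small polylinker remnant and, according to the record, an empty "BsaI pad". This is presumably a placeholder flanked by BsaI type IIS sites for Golden Gate-style insertion of an open reading frame, although the pad itself is not annotated. Roughly a kilobase between the promoter region and ars1 is unannotated, and no terminator is identified.

The plasmid also retains pBluescript-derived elements: a lac promoter/operator with CAP site, T3 and T7 promoters flanking a multiple cloning site, lacZα and lacI fragments, and an f1 origin for single-stranded DNA production. The short hus5 matches near ars1 are most likely incidental S. pombe genomic sequence rather than functional parts. The sequenced record is 6,413 nt, slightly shorter than the listed backbone size of 6,424 bp.
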