Features (pLannotate 1.2.2; 17 found; start..end, strand, type, name):
      2..94      +  CDS            lacI (fragment): lac repressor; lacI; The lac repressor binds to the lac operator to inhibit transcription in E. coli. This inhibition can be relieved by adding lactose or isopropyl-β-D-thiogalactopyranoside (IPTG).
    107..128     +  protein_bind   CAP binding site: CAP binding activates transcription in the presence of cAMP. E. coli catabolite activator protein
    143..173     +  promoter       lac promoter: promoter for the E. coli lac operon
    181..197     +  protein_bind   lac operator: The lac repressor binds to the lac operator to inhibit transcription in E. coli. This inhibition can be relieved by adding lactose or isopropyl-β-D-thiogalactopyranoside (IPTG). lac repressor encoded by lacI
    242..260     +  promoter       T3 promoter: promoter for bacteriophage T3 RNA polymerase
    273..380     +  misc_feature   MCS: pBluescript multiple cloning site
    389..407     -  promoter       T7 promoter: promoter for bacteriophage T7 RNA polymerase
    415..570     +  CDS            lacZα (fragment): LacZα fragment of β-galactosidase; lacZ fragment
    574..1029    +  rep_origin     f1 ori (sequence partly withheld): f1 bacteriophage origin of replication; arrow indicates direction of (+) strand synthesis
   1093..2251    +  promoter       nmt1 promoter: wild-type nmt1 promoter from Schizosaccharomyces pombe, conferring strong thiamine-repressible expression
   2255..2279    -  misc_feature   MCS (fragment): pUC18/19 multiple cloning site
   3349..4132    -  rep_origin     ars1: Schizosaccharomyces pombe autonomously replicating sequence ars1
   4293..4358    +  CDS            hus5 (fragment): UBC9_SCHPO - Also known as ubc9. Experimental evidence at protein level: Swiss-Prot protein existence level 1. Catalyzes the covalent attachment of ubiquitin-like protein SUMO/Smt3 to other proteins. Required for efficient recovery from DNA damage or S-phase arrest and normal mitosis. This may be as part of a checkpoint independent recovery process. From Schizosaccharomyces pombe (strain 972 / ATCC 24843) (Fission yeast).
   4412..4486    +  CDS            hus5 (fragment): UBC9_SCHPO - Also known as ubc9. Experimental evidence at protein level: Swiss-Prot protein existence level 1. Catalyzes the covalent attachment of ubiquitin-like protein SUMO/Smt3 to other proteins. Required for efficient recovery from DNA damage or S-phase arrest and normal mitosis. This may be as part of a checkpoint independent recovery process. From Schizosaccharomyces pombe (strain 972 / ATCC 24843) (Fission yeast).
   4508..4612    +  promoter       AmpR promoter: bla
   4613..5473    +  CDS            AmpR: β-lactamase; bla; confers resistance to ampicillin, carbenicillin, and related antibiotics
   5644..6232    +  rep_origin     ori: high-copy-number ColE1/pMB1/pBR322/pUC origin of replication
>Addgene plasmid #98424 | pYZ182 | addgene full sequence | sequence record 199308 | Addgene NGS Result
AGCGCCCAATACGCAAACCGCCTCTCCCCGCGCGTTGGCCGATTCATTAATGCAGCTGGCACGACAGGTT
TCCCGACTGGAAAGCGGGCAGTGAGCGCAACGCAATTAATGTGAGTTAGCTCACTCATTAGGCACCCCAG
GCTTTACACTTTATGCTTCCGGCTCGTATGTTGTGTGGAATTGTGAGCGGATAACAATTTCACACAGGAA
ACAGCTATGACCATGATTACGCCAAGCGCGCAATTAACCCTCACTAAAGGGAACAAAAGCTGGAGCTCCA
CCGCGGTGGCGGCCGCTCTAGAACTAGTCGATCCGCCGGGCTGCAGGAATTCGATATCAAGGTTATCGAT
ACCGTCCACCTCGAGGGGGGGCCCGGTACCCAATTCGCCCTATAGTGAGTCGTATTACGCGCGCTCACTG
GCCGTCGTTTTACAACGTCGTGACTGGGAAAACCCTGGCGTTACCCAACTTAATCGCCTTGCAGCACATC
CCCCTTTCGCCAGCTGGCGTAATAGCGAAGAGGCCCGCACCGATCGCCCTTCCCAACAGTTGCGCAGCCT
GAATGGCGAATGG
[124 nt withheld, positions 574-697]
C
[91 nt withheld, positions 699-789]
A
[49 nt withheld, positions 791-839]
CCTTTGACGTTGGAGTCCACGTTCTTT
[37 nt withheld, positions 867-903]
ACCCTATCTCGGTCTATTCTTTTGATTTATAAGGGATTTTGCCGATTTCGGCCTATTGGTTAAAAAATGA
GCTGATTTAACAAAAATTTAACGCGAATTTTAACAAAATATTAACGTTTACAATTTAGAGACCGGTTCTT
TGGTCAAGACCGGGTCTCTGTCGATCGACTCTAGAGGATCAGAAAATTATCGCCATAAAAGACAGAATAA
GTCATCAGCGGTTGTTTCATTTCCTATATTTTTTTTTTATTTTTTTATTTTTTAATAAGGGAAAATTTAA
CGTCTAAGGATACAGAAGATTGTTAGCACATTAAAGTAATAAAGGCTTAAGTAGTAAGTGCCTTAGCATG
TTATTGTATTTCAAAGGACATAATCTAAAATAATAACAATATCATTTCTCACAAGTTATTCAATTTTCTT
TTTTTTTTCTAATAATATCAAGAATGTATTATTTGTTTGACATAAGTCAACTAATTTATTTAATATGCTG
GATTAATCTTGCAGACATGTAAATTAACAAGTTTTAGTCAAATAACGTTGAAGTTTCAATGAACTCAAAT
AATTTCTCTTTTTTTTTATATAACCATAATCTGATTTATATTTTCCGCAGGGATCAACTGAAGTTATGAC
ATTTGGATTGGATCACTTATAACCTTGGTCGCCAAATAATACAAAAATCAGCGTTATAAAACAAAGAAGG
TTTTTGTTAAGAAATTAATCCTCTTTCTTGATAAGAAAGTTGAACCGAAATTGCAGATACTGATATATGA
AAATAATACCCACAATTTTGGGAATAGCGCAAGCCTCAATTTAAACAATAGGTGAGGACACATGATAATG
ACCTCAATGATTGTTAGAAGAAAAGAGCCTCATTACAAAATCGAAAAATGAATGGTTGGGTACAAGTTTC
CAAAACATGGTAAAGTGGACTTTGCGTATGAGACGTAAATAGAAAAAAACACTTGTTATATGTTTTCTAG
AATTATTGTTGTCTCTTTATGGTTGGATGATGCAAAATAGTAATTTCGGTTAGTTGCTGTAAAACACCAC
GAGACAAATAGATATGGATATTTATTAAATCAGGAAAAACGTAACTCTCGGCTACTGGATGGTTCAGTCA
CCCAACGATTACTGGGGAGAGAAAACAGGGCAAAAGCAAAGCTTAAAGGAATCCGATTGTCATTCGGCAA
TGTGCAGCGAAACTAAAAACCGGATAATGGACCTGTTAATCGAAACATTGAAGATATATAAAGGAAGAGG
AATCCTGGCATATCATCAATTGAATAAGTTGAATTAATTATTTCAATCTCATTCTCACTTTCTGACTTAT
AGTCGCTTTGTTAAATCATATGTCGACTCTAGAGGATCCCCGGGTAAAAGGAATGTCTCCCTTGCCAGTA
CTGCTAGGGTTTTTCTTTCAAACTATGGAAGCCCATTCAAGCTGCATATTACGATTTTGTTTTTCGCTTT
TAGAAAGTGGTTTAGATGAGATAATAGAAAAATTCTTGATCTCCGACAACGAGTACTTTTATTTTTTTTG
CTAATCACTTTACTCAATATTAGCTCGAAATCGTAGAAACGTAGACGGGTGCGGGATACCGAGTGGTGTA
GTTAAGAATTTTTATAAACCACGTGGCCCAAAAATATGAACCCAAAACGTTTATACATGAGTATACTTTA
AGAAGGCTATACCCCTTCGTGTTAGATGTAGTTTTAGCTACCCAACCCGAGTCTATGAGCTTGACTTCAG
ATGTAGAAGGCATTAAATCGTTTTGAATATTAATTAAAAAACGATGAAAATTAAATATTTAAAAGCAATC
ATACGCTGAAAATTTAGTGCTGTGGCTAATCCTTCAACATGGAAATGCCATAAAAGTGACTTTGACAAAA
AAAAAAGTATATACAGGTAGTAAACTCATCTACTTCATTGACTTTGTTTACAGCATGTGGAAGGAGGAAT
ATTTATTGCTAAATCGTAGTTTAACATTCAATAAGTAATACTATTGAAATTCGACAAGATTGGCCGCATG
GATGAAAAAGAGGCATTTTGCTTTGGGAGAATTAGTCCAAATTAGAACTGAAAAAAAAAACTTTACGAGG
CAAAAATGTCGGATTGAGATCGTAAAAGTTCGCTCGTCGTCTTTTGCTTTGTGATTGTTTTCATGGATAC
ATCTTGCTGGATATTTAAATTTTAGTACTATGTATAAGATATTCTATAAATGTTTTATCACCCAAACCTG
TTAGCGCCTTCTTAATTCTATTCAATCTGGCTTTTGCTCTGAGACTACTTCTTGGACTTTCACTACTTGT
TAGTTATACGGAATTTGTGTAATTAGAAGTGAAATAATCCTTTCTATTAGTAATGCGAGCTGCAATTCGA
GTCTAACTCCTTAACCACTCGGACATAGTGACTTATCTGACACTCATTGTAAATTAATATATATATAGGC
ATTTTGTTTAGTTAAAGGTACTTAAGTAATTAGTATAAACGAACCAATTTTATAATCAGGAAGTTAAGTG
AATGGTAGCACATGTCGTAAAAATTGTGAATTTTTATTGAATAATATTTTAAATACAAGCCTTTCTAGAC
TAGGTATACTCATAAACATATATGAGCAAAAGGATAGAGGAGATTACATTGCATCTTCTACAAATTTATT
TATTGCCCTTTACTGAAAAATTAAATAATGAGTACTAAATGATAAAAAGCGCTCAGTACAAGAAAGATTG
CAAAAATATTGCATTCTTCATGAATTAAAGTTGCATATAAGGCATATTGAAAGTAATAGTACTAAAACAG
CAGTTAGCGAAAATTAATAGAATTATATTCGCAAGACAATTGTGACATTAAATTAAAAAATTGTAGAATT
TTTACTATCCTCTTTAACGCCATGAGCCTTTATAAAAAGGTTAAATTAGTTTTAACATTCTTTTTTTGAG
TAAGAGTTTACAATTTATCAAAACCTGTGTTATTATATTCATTAGTTTCAATTTATTAGCATCTAGAGAA
AAATCAATTGGCAGTTACATTGTTGGAATTTATGAAGAAAAAGAATCTACAACGGAGAATAAGTTGCTGA
TCGCTTTCCCTAAAATTGTATATTTTGCTGAGCTTATTTTGACATTTCGTTGAAGTTTTCTCTAATTCGC
ATTCATTTTAAGTAAAACAATGAGAAATAAAATTACAAAAAATACAAATTAAAATACAATTTTTAGCTAT
AATTATAGACGATGCCCTTGTATCCCATTCTGTCTCGCTTGCCCCTACTTTTTATCTTTTATATACCATA
ATGAACGCTGCCGCTACTAACCATACCCCGATTTTACATTTCGGACTCCCAAGGACGTACAAAATAGAAA
ACTATAGAAAAAAATAATCAGAAAATAGCATGTCATCTCTTTGTAAAACGCGTTTGCAAGAAGAAAGGAA
ACAATGGAGAAGAGATCATCCATTTGTATGTAAATTTTAGTAAACTTGAAGAAATCACTAACAACTTCTC
TTACTTAGGGATTCTATGCAAAACCTTGTAAATCATCTGATGGAGGACTCGATTTAATGAATTGGAAGGT
TGGATTTCCAGGTGGCACTTTTCGGGGAAATGTGCGCGGAACCCCTATTTGTTTATTTTTCTAAATACAT
TCAAATATGTATCCGCTCATGAGACAATAACCCTGATAAATGCTTCAATAATATTGAAAAAGGAAGAGTA
TGAGTATTCAACATTTCCGTGTCGCCCTTATTCCCTTTTTTGCGGCATTTTGCCTTCCTGTTTTTGCTCA
CCCAGAAACGCTGGTGAAAGTAAAAGATGCTGAAGATCAGTTGGGTGCACGAGTGGGTTACATCGAACTG
GATCTCAACAGCGGTAAGATCCTTGAGAGTTTTCGCCCCGAAGAACGTTTTCCAATGATGAGCACTTTTA
AAGTTCTGCTATGTGGCGCGGTATTATCCCGTATTGACGCCGGGCAAGAGCAACTCGGTCGCCGCATACA
CTATTCTCAGAATGACTTGGTTGAGTACTCACCAGTCACAGAAAAGCATCTTACGGATGGCATGACAGTA
AGAGAATTATGCAGTGCTGCCATAACCATGAGTGATAACACTGCGGCCAACTTACTTCTGACAACGATCG
GAGGACCGAAGGAGCTAACCGCTTTTTTGCACAACATGGGGGATCATGTAACTCGCCTTGATCGTTGGGA
ACCGGAGCTGAATGAAGCCATACCAAACGACGAGCGTGACACCACGATGCCTGTAGCAATGGCAACAACG
TTGCGCAAACTATTAACTGGCGAACTACTTACTCTAGCTTCCCGGCAACAATTAATAGACTGGATGGAGG
CGGATAAAGTTGCAGGACCACTTCTGCGCTCGGCCCTTCCGGCTGGCTGGTTTATTGCTGATAAATCTGG
AGCCGGTGAGCGTGGATCTCGCGGTATCATTGCAGCACTGGGGCCAGATGGTAAGCCCTCCCGTATCGTA
GTTATCTACACGACGGGGAGTCAGGCAACTATGGATGAACGAAATAGACAGATCGCTGAGATAGGTGCCT
CACTGATTAAGCATTGGTAACTGTCAGACCAAGTTTACTCATATATACTTTAGATTGATTTAAAACTTCA
TTTTTAATTTAAAAGGATCTAGGTGAAGATCCTTTTTGATAATCTCATGACCAAAATCCCTTAACGTGAG
TTTTCGTTCCACTGAGCGTCAGACCCCGTAGAAAAGATCAAAGGATCTTCTTGAGATCCTTTTTTTCTGC
GCGTAATCTGCTGCTTGCAAACAAAAAAACCACCGCTACCAGCGGTGGTTTGTTTGCCGGATCAAGAGCT
ACCAACTCTTTTTCCGAAGGTAACTGGCTTCAGCAGAGCGCAGATACCAAATACTGTTCTTCTAGTGTAG
CCGTAGTTAGGCCACCACTTCAAGAACTCTGTAGCACCGCCTACATACCTCGCTCTGCTAATCCTGTTAC
CAGTGGCTGCTGCCAGTGGCGATAAGTCGTGTCTTACCGGGTTGGACTCAAGACGATAGTTACCGGATAA
GGCGCAGCGGTCGGGCTGAACGGGGGGTTCGTGCACACAGCCCAGCTTGGAGCGAACGACCTACACCGAA
CTGAGATACCTACAGCGTGAGCTATGAGAAAGCGCCACGCTTCCCGAAGGGAGAAAGGCGGACAGGTATC
CGGTAAGCGGCAGGGTCGGAACAGGAGAGCGCACGAGGGAGCTTCCAGGGGGAAACGCCTGGTATCTTTA
TAGTCCTGTCGGGTTTCGCCACCTCTGACTTGAGCGTCGATTTTTGTGATGCTCGTCAGGGGGGCGGAGC
CTATGGAAAAACGCCAGCAACGCGGCCTTTTTACGGTTCCTGGCCTTTTGCTGGCCTTTTGCTCACATGT
TCTTTCCTGCGTTATCCCCTGATTCTGTGGATAACCGTATTACCGCCTTTGAGTGAGCTGATACCGCTCG
CCGCAGCCGAACGACCGAGCGCAGCGAGTCAGTGAGCGAGGAAGCGGAAG
